>Addgene plasmid #188859 | Lidtsur-17 | addgene full sequence | sequence record 369435 | Addgene NGS Result
TGGTGCACTCTCAGTACAATCTGCTCTGATGCCGCATAGTTAAGCCAGTATACACTCCGCTATCGCTACG
TGACTGGGTCATGGCTGCGCCCCGACACCCGCCAACACCCGCTGACGCGCCCTGACGGGCTTGTCTGCTC
CCGGCATCCGCTTACAGACAAGCTGTGACCGTCTCCGGGAGCTGCATGTGTCAGAGGTTTTCACCGTCAT
CACCGAAACGCGCGAGGCAGCTGCGGTAAAGCTCATCAGCGTGGTCGTGAAGCGATTCACAGATGTCTGC
CTGTTCATCCGCGTCCAGCTCGTTGAGTTTCTCCAGAAGCGTTAATGTCTGGCTTCTGATAAAGCGGGCC
ATGTTAAGGGCGGTTTTTTCCTGTTTGGTCACTGATGCCTCCGTGTAAGGGGGATTTCTGTTCATGGGGG
TAATGATACCGATGAAACGAGAGAGGATGCTCACGATACGGGTTACTGATGATGAACATGCCCGGTTACT
GGAACGTTGTGAGGGTAAACAACTGGCGGTATGGATGCGGCGGGACCAGAGAAAAATCACTCAGGGTCAA
TGCCAGCGCTTCGTTAATACAGATGTAGGTGTTCCACAGGGTAGCCAGCAGCATCCTGCGATGCAGATCC
GGAACATAATGGTGCAGGGCGCTGACTTCCGCGTTTCCAGACTTTACGAAACACGGAAACCGAAGACCAT
TCATGTTGTTGCTCAGGTCGCAGACGTTTTGCAGCAGCAGTCGCTTCACGTTCGCTCGCGTATCGGTGAT
TCATTCTGCTAATTGAAGACGAAAGGGCCTCGTGATACGCCTATTTTACGGCTAGCTCAGTCCTAGGTAC
TATGCTAGCTGTGAAAAAGAGGAGAAAGGATCTATGGCTATTAATTTTGAAAAGTTTAACAAGCAGCAGC
TTGCAGTTGTGTGCCAGCTCGGTAATGAAATCGACGCCACCCCTGATGTGCACGATATTATCGAGTTCCG
TGGCGGGTTCATCCCGAAGGTAGTGTACGTCGCTGCGGTGCGTAACAACCGTGTTGACAGCATCGGCATC
ATTCAGCCTACCCGTACGGGTGCAGTCCTTGCCCGCAACGTGACCCTCATCGCCAGCCTGAGCGCCAAGC
AAATGGAACTGGAAGGTGACAGAGAGGGCGTCGTTGCTATGCAGATGGCAGCCAGCTTAGCGGTACGCTT
TGCATGTGAAGAGACTGTGCATGATTCGTATCATGAATGGTTCCTCGCCTGCGAGCATGTGCCGTCCGAC
CTGACAGAGACGCAGCTCAGCCTCCTGTTCGCTGGCGAAGTTCTCGACCAGATGCTGCACCAATTACAGG
GTGGCCTGTCTGAATTAATGGAAGCGGCGCGGGGTGTCAAACGTGCTACGCTCCACTAAGCTGAGCAATA
ACTAGCATAACCCCTTGGGGCCTCTAAACGGGTCTTGAGGGGTTTTTTGTATAGGTTAATGTCATGATAA
TAATGGTTTCTTAGACGTCAGGTGGCACTTTTCGGGGAAATGTGCGCGGAACCCCTATTTGTTTATTTTT
CTAAATACATTCAAATATGTATCCGCTCATGAGACAATAACCCTGATAAATGCTTCAATAATATTGAAAA
AGGAAGAGTATGAGTATTCAACATTTCCGTGTCGCCCTTATTCCCTTTTTTGCGGCATTTTGCCTTCCTG
TTTTTGCTCACCCAGAAACGCTGGTGAAAGTAAAAGATGCTGAAGATCAGTTGGGTGCACGAGTGGGTTA
CATCGAACTGGATCTCAACAGCGGTAAGATCCTTGAGAGTTTTCGCCCCGAAGAACGTTTTCCAATGATG
AGCACTTTTAAAGTTCTGCTATGTGGCGCGGTATTATCCCGTGTTGACGCCGGGCAAGAGCAACTCGGTC
GCCGCATACACTATTCTCAGAATGACTTGGTTGAGTACTCACCAGTCACAGAAAAGCATCTTACGGATGG
CATGACAGTAAGAGAATTATGCAGTGCTGCCATAACCATGAGTGATAACACTGCGGCCAACTTACTTCTG
ACAACGATCGGAGGACCGAAGGAGCTAACCGCTTTTTTGCACAACATGGGGGATCATGTAACTCGCCTTG
ATCGTTGGGAACCGGAGCTGAATGAAGCCATACCAAACGACGAGCGTGACACCACGATGCCTGCAGCAAT
GGCAACAACGTTGCGCAAACTATTAACTGGCGAACTACTTACTCTAGCTTCCCGGCAACAATTAATAGAC
TGGATGGAGGCGGATAAAGTTGCAGGACCACTTCTGCGCTCGGCCCTTCCGGCTGGCTGGTTTATTGCTG
ATAAATCTGGAGCCGGTGAGCGTGGGTCTCGCGGTATCATTGCAGCACTGGGGCCAGATGGTAAGCCCTC
CCGTATCGTAGTTATCTACACGACGGGGAGTCAGGCAACTATGGATGAACGAAATAGACAGATCGCTGAG
ATAGGTGCCTCACTGATTAAGCATTGGTAACTGTCAGACCAAGTTTACTCATATATACTTTAGATTGATT
TAAAACTTCATTTTTAATTTAAAAGGATCTAGGTGAAGATCCTTTTTGATAATCTCATGACCAAAATCCC
TTAACGTGAGTTTTCGTTCCACTGAGCGTCAGACCCCGTAGAAAAGATCAAAGGATCTTCTTGAGATCCT
TTTTTTCTGCGCGTAATCTGCTGCTTGCAAACAAAAAAACCACCGCTACCAGCGGTGGTTTGTTTGCCGG
ATCAAGAGCTACCAACTCTTTTTCCGAAGGTAACTGGCTTCAGCAGAGCGCAGATACCAAATACTGTCCT
TCTAGTGTAGCCGTAGTTAGGCCACCACTTCAAGAACTCTGTAGCACCGCCTACATACCTCGCTCTGCTA
ATCCTGTTACCAGTGGCTGCTGCCAGTGGCGATAAGTCGTGTCTTACCGGGTTGGACTCAAGACGATAGT
TACCGGATAAGGCGCAGCGGTCGGGCTGAACGGGGGGTTCGTGCACACAGCCCAGCTTGGAGCGAACGAC
CTACACCGAACTGAGATACCTACAGCGTGAGCTATGAGAAAGCGCCACGCTTCCCGAAGGGAGAAAGGCG
GACAGGTATCCGGTAAGCGGCAGGGTCGGAACAGGAGAGCGCACGAGGGAGCTTCCAGGGGGAAACGCCT
GGTATCTTTATAGTCCTGTCGGGTTTCGCCACCTCTGACTTGAGCGTCGATTTTTGTGATGCTCGTCAGG
GGGGCGGAGCCTATGGAAAAACGCCAGCAACGCGGCCTTTTTACGGTTCCTGGCCTTTTGCTGGCCTTTT
GCTCACATGTTCTTTCCTGCGTTATCCCCTGATTCTGTGGATAACCGTATTACCGCCTTTGAGTGAGCTG
ATACCGCTCGCCGCAGCCGAACGACCGAGCGCAGCGAGTCAGTGAGCGAGGAAGCGGAAGAGCGCCTGAT
GCGGTATTTTCTCCTTACGCATCTGTGCGGTATTTCACACCGCAA
Features (pLannotate 1.2.2; 8 found; start..end, strand, type, name):
    191..382     -  CDS            rop: Rop protein, which maintains plasmids at low copy number; rop
    399..779     +  CDS            YPB1_ECOLX: Protein predicted: Swiss-Prot protein existence level 4. From Escherichia coli.
    821..839     +  promoter       J23119(SpeI) promoter (fragment): bacterial promoter (Registry of Standard Biological Parts BBa J23119) modified to end with an SpeI site
   1402..1449    +  terminator     T7 terminator: transcription terminator for bacteriophage T7 RNA polymerase
   1515..1619    +  promoter       AmpR promoter: bla
   1620..2480    +  CDS            AmpR: β-lactamase; bla; confers resistance to ampicillin, carbenicillin, and related antibiotics
   2651..3239    +  rep_origin     ori: high-copy-number ColE1/pMB1/pBR322/pUC origin of replication
   3425..89      -  misc_feature   bom (across the origin): basis of mobility region from pBR322
