[The description below was written by a language model from this plasmid's Addgene catalogue record and pLannotate feature annotations shown in this document.]
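Description:
Lidtsur-17 is a small bacterial expression plasmid (3,475 bp) built on a pBR322 backbone for use in Escherichia coli. It replicates from the ColE1/pMB1-family origin. The backbone retains the rop gene, whose product holds copy number down, consistent with the catalogue's low-copy designation, as well as the bom (basis of mobility) region of pBR322. Selection is by ampicillin through the β-lactamase gene (AmpR) driven by its own bla promoter. The annotation also picks up a predicted E. coli open reading frame (YPB1_ECOLX) next to rop, which appears to be residual backbone sequence rather than a designed part.

The payload is a 635 bp insert, introduced by Gibson cloning, that encodes Lidtsur-17, described in the record as an inhibitor of Avs proteins. Avs proteins are the prokaryotic antiviral defence proteins studied in the associated work on innate immune recognition of conserved viral proteins. The record does not state the source organism of the gene. Expression is listed as coming from J23105, a constitutive synthetic promoter of the Anderson series. The automated annotation instead flags a short fragment matching the related J23119 promoter at that position, which likely reflects the close sequence similarity among members of this family. The coding region itself is not annotated in the feature table, but it would lie in the gap between this promoter and the downstream T7 terminator, which ends the transcription unit. No tags or reporters are recorded. The plasmid is suited to constitutive, inducer-free expression of the candidate inhibitor in bacteria, for example alongside an Avs defence system to test whether it suppresses Avs activity.
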