Addgene plasmid #188859: Lidtsur-17
Purpose: Avs inhibitor Lidtsur-17
Depositing lab: Feng Zhang. Depositing organization: Broad Institute. Publication: Prokaryotic innate immunity through pattern recognition of conserved viral proteins. Gao LA, Wilkinson ME, Strecker J, Makarova KS, Macrae RK, Koonin EV, Zhang F. Science. 2022 Aug 12;377(6607):eabm4096. doi: 10.1126/science.abm4096. Epub 2022 Aug 12. PubMed 35951700.
Backbone
  Vector backbone: pBR322
  Backbone size w/o insert (bp): 2840
  Total vector size (bp): 3475
  Vector type: Bacterial Expression
Growth in bacteria
  Bacterial resistance: Ampicillin, 100 μg/mL
  Growth temperature: 37°C
  Growth strain: DH5alpha
  Copy number: Low Copy
Gene/Insert
  Gene/Insert name: Lidtsur-17
  Insert size (bp): 635
  GenBank ID: YP_009821615.1
  Promoter: J23105
  Cloning method: Gibson Cloning
  Sequencing primers: 5′ N/A
Terms and licenses: Academic/Nonprofit Terms; Industry Terms: Not Available to Industry
How to cite: Lidtsur-17 was a gift from Feng Zhang (Addgene plasmid # 188859 ; http://n2t.net/addgene:188859 ; RRID:Addgene_188859)
